>Addgene plasmid #156893 | pD649-HAsp-LRIT1-Fc(DAPA)-AviTag-6xHis | depositor full sequence | sequence record 302895 | Full Sequence
TTTCAATATTATTGAAGCATTTATCAGGGTTATTGTCTCATGAGCGGATACATATTTGAATGTATTTAGA
AAAATAAACAAATAGGGGTCAGTGTTACAACCAATTAACCAATTCTGAACATTATCGCGAGCCCATTTAT
ACCTGAATATGGCTCATAACACCCCTTGCTCATGACCAAAATCCCTTAACGTGAGTTACGCGCGCGTCGT
TCCACTGAGCGTCAGACCCCGTAGAAAAGATCAAAGGATCTTCTTGAGATCCTTTTTTTCTGCGCGTAAT
CTGCTGCTTGCAAACAAAAAAACCACCGCTACCAGCGGTGGTTTGTTTGCCGGATCAAGAGCTACCAACT
CTTTTTCCGAAGGTAACTGGCTTCAGCAGAGCGCAGATACCAAATACTGTTCTTCTAGTGTAGCCGTAGT
TAGCCCACCACTTCAAGAACTCTGTAGCACCGCCTACATACCTCGCTCTGCTAATCCTGTTACCAGTGGC
TGCTGCCAGTGGCGATAAGTCGTGTCTTACCGGGTTGGACTCAAGACGATAGTTACCGGATAAGGCGCAG
CGGTCGGGCTGAACGGGGGGTTCGTGCACACAGCCCAGCTTGGAGCGAACGACCTACACCGAACTGAGAT
ACCTACAGCGTGAGCTATGAGAAAGCGCCACGCTTCCCGAAGGGAGAAAGGCGGACAGGTATCCGGTAAG
CGGCAGGGTCGGAACAGGAGAGCGCACGAGGGAGCTTCCAGGGGGAAACGCCTGGTATCTTTATAGTCCT
GTCGGGTTTCGCCACCTCTGACTTGAGCGTCGATTTTTGTGATGCTCGTCAGGGGGGCGGAGCCTATGGA
AAAACGCCAGCAACGCGGCCTTTTTACGGTTCCTGGCCTTTTGCTGGCCTTTTGCTCACATGTTCTTTCC
TGCGTTATCCCCTGATTCTGTGGATAACCGTATTACCGCCTTTGAGTGAGCTGATACCGCTCGCCGCAGC
CGAACGACCGAGCGCAGCGAGTCAGTGAGCGAGGAAGCGGAAGGCGAGAGTAGGGAACTGCCAGGCATCA
AACTAAGCAGAAGGCCCCTGACGGATGGCCTTTTTGCGTTTCTACAAACTCTTTCTGTGTTGTAAAACGA
CGGCCAGTCTTAAGCTCGGGCCCCCTGGGCGGTTCTGATAACGAGTAATCGTTAATCCGCAAATAACGTA
AAAACCCGCTTCGGCGGGTTTTTTTATGGGGGGAGTTTAGGGAAAGAGCATTTGTCAGAATATTTAAGGG
CGCCTGTCACTTTGCTTGATATATGAGAATTATTTAACCTTATAAATGAGAAAAAAGCAACGCACTTTAA
ATAAGATACGTTGCTTTTTCGATTGATGAACACCTATAATTAAACTATTCATCTATTATTTATGATTTTT
TGTATATACAATATTTCTAGTTTGTTAAAGAGAATTAAGAAAATAAATCTCGAAAATAATAAAGGGAAAA
TCAGTTTTTGATATCAAAATTATACATGTCAACGATAATACAAAATATAATACAAACTATAAGATGTTAT
CAGTATTTATTATCATTTAGAATAAATTTTGTGTCGCCCTTAATTGTGAGCGGATAACAATTACGAGCTT
CATGCACAGTGGCGTTGACTCAATATTGGCCATTAGCCATATTATTCATTGGTTATATAGCATAAATCAA
TATTGGCTATTGGCCATTGCATACGTTGTATCTATATCATAATATGTACATTTATATTGGCTCATGTCCA
ATATGACCGCCATGTTGGCATTGATTATTGACTAGTTATTAATAGTAATCAATTACGGGGTCATTAGTTC
ATAGCCCATATATGGAGTTCCGCGTTACATAACTTACGGTAAATGGCCCGCCTGGCTGACCGCCCAACGA
CCCCCGCCCATTGACGTCAATAATGACGTATGTTCCCATAGTAACGCCAATAGGGACTTTCCATTGACGT
CAATGGGTGGAGTATTTACGGTAAACTGCCCACTTGGCAGTACATCAAGTGTATCATATGCCAAGTACGC
CCCCTATTGACGTCAATGACGGTAAATGGCCCGCCTGGCATTATGCCCAGTACATGACCTTATGGGACTT
TCCTACTTGGCAGTACATCTACGTATTAGTCATCGCTATTACCATGGTGATGCGGTTTTGGCAGTACATC
AATGGGCGTGGATAGCGGTTTGACTCACGGGGATTTCCAAGTCTCCACCCCATTGACGTCAATGGGAGTT
TGTTTTGGCACCAAAATCAACGGGACTTTCCAAAATGTCGTAACAACTCCGCCCCATTGACGCAAATGGG
CGGTAGGCGTGTACGGTGGGAGGTCTATATAAGCAGAGCTCGTTTAGTGAACCGTCAGATCGCCTGGAGA
CGCCATCCACGCTGTTTTGACCTCCATAGAAGACACCGGGACCGATCCAGCCTCCGCGGCCGGGAACGGT
GCATTGGAACGCGGATTCCCCGTGCCAAGAGTGACGTAAGTACCGCCTATAGAGTCTATAGGCCCACCCC
CTTGGCTTCGTTAGAACGCGGCTACAATTAATACATAACCTTATGTATCATACACATACGATTTAGGTGA
CACTATAGAATAACATCCACTTTGCCTTTCTCTCCACAGGTGTCCACTCCCAGGTCCAACTGCACCTCGG
TTCTATCGAAAACGCGCCTGCTAGCGCCACCATGAAGACCATCATTGCCCTGAGCTACATCTTCTGCCTG
GTGTTCGCTGCGGCCGCCTTTTGTCCTAGCCAGTGTAGCTGTAGCCTGCACATCATGGGCGACGGCAGCA
AGGCCAGAACCGTCGTGTGCAACGACCCCGATATGACACTGCCTCCAGCCAGCATTCCTCCTGACACCAG
CAGACTGCGGCTGGAAAGAACCGCCATCAGAAGAGTGCCTGGCGAGGCCTTTAGACCCCTGGGTAGACTG
GAACAGCTGTGGCTGCCTTACAACGCCCTGAGCGAACTGAATGCCCTGATGCTGAGAGGCCTGCGGAGAC
TGAGAGAGCTGAGACTGCCTGGCAACCGGCTGGCTGCTTTTCCTTGGGCTGCTCTGAGAGATGCCCCTAA
GCTGAGGCTGCTGGACCTGCAGGCCAATAGACTGTCTGCCGTGCCTGCCGAAGCCGCCAGATTCCTGGAA
AACCTGACCTTCCTGGACCTGAGCAGCAACCAGCTGATGAGGCTGCCCCAAGAGCTGATCGTGTCTTGGG
CCCATCTGGAAACCGGCATCTTCCCACCTGGCCACCATCCTAGAAGAGTTCTGGGACTGCAGGACAACCC
CTGGGCCTGTGATTGCAGACTGTACGACCTGGTGCATCTGCTGGATGGCTGGGCCCCTAATCTGGCCTTC
ATCGAAACCGAGCTGAGATGCGCCTCTCCTAGATCTCTGGCAGGCGTGGCATTCAGCCAGCTGGAACTGA
GAAAGTGTCAGGGCCCAGAACTGCATCCTGGCGTGGCCTCTATCAGATCTCTGCTCGGAGGAACAGCCCT
GCTGAGATGTGGTGCTACAGGCGTGCCAGGACCTGAGATGTCTTGGCGGAGAGCCAATGGCAGACCCCTG
AATGGCACCGTGCACCAAGAGGTGTCCTCTGATGGCACAAGCTGGACCCTGCTTGGACTGCCAGCTGTGT
CTCACCTGGACAGCGGCGATTACATCTGCCAGGCCAAGAATTTCCTGGGCGCCAGCGAGACAGTGATCAG
CCTGATTGTGACCGAGCCTCCTACCAGCACAGAGCACAGTGGATCTCCAGGTGCACTGTGGGCTAGAACA
GGCGGAGGCGGAGAAGCCGCCGCTTACAACAACAAGCTGGTGGCTAGACACGTGCCACAGATCCCTAAAC
CTGCCGTGCTGGCCACAGGACCTAGCGTGCCAAGCACCAAAGAGGAACTGACCCTGGAACACTTTCAGAT
GGACGCCCTGGGCGAGCTGTCAGATGGTAGAGCTGGACCTTCCGAGGCCAGAATGGTTCGAAGCGTGAAG
GTCGTGGGCGACACCTACCACTCTGTGTCCCTCGTGTGGAAAGCCCCTCAGGCCAAAAACACCACCGCCT
TCAGCGTGCTGTACGCCGTGTTTGGACAGCACAGCATGCGGAGAGTGATCGTGCAGCCTGGCAAGACCAG
AGTGACCATCACAGGACTGCTGCCCAAGACCAAATACGTGGCCTGCGTGTGTGTGCAGGGCCTCGTGCCT
AGAAAAGAACAGTGCGTGATCTTCTCCACCAACGAGGTGGTGGACGCCGAGAACACACAGCAAGGCGCGC
CGGGCGGCGACAAGACCCACACCTGCCCCCCCTGCCCAGCTCCAGAACTGCTGGGAGGGCCTTCCGTGTT
CCTGTTCCCCCCCAAGCCCAAGGACACCCTGATGATCAGCAGGACCCCCGAGGTGACCTGCGTGGTGGTG
GCCGTGTCCCACGAGGACCCAGAGGTGAAGTTCAACTGGTACGTGGACGGCGTGGAGGTGCACAACGCCA
AGACCAAGCCCAGAGAGGAGCAGTACAACAGCACCTACAGGGTGGTGTCCGTGCTGACCGTGCTGCACCA
GGACTGGCTGAACGGCAAAGAATACAAGTGCAAAGTCTCCAACAAGGCCCTGGCTGCCCCAATCGAAAAG
ACAATCAGCAAGGCCAAGGGCCAGCCACGGGAGCCCCAGGTGTACACCCTGCCCCCCAGCCGGGAGGAGA
TGACCAAGAACCAGGTGTCCCTGACCTGTCTGGTGAAGGGCTTCTACCCCAGCGATATCGCCGTGGAGTG
GGAGAGCAACGGCCAGCCCGAGAACAACTACAAGACCACCCCCCCAGTGCTGGACAGCGACGGCAGCTTC
TTCCTGTACAGCAAGCTGACCGTGGACAAGTCCAGGTGGCAGCAGGGCAACGTGTTCAGCTGCAGCGTGA
TGCACGAGGCCCTGCACAACCACTACACCCAGAAGTCCCTGAGCCTGAGCCCCGGCGGCAGCGGTCTTAA
TGATATTTTCGAGGCTCAGAAGATTGAGTGGCATGAACACCACCACCATCACCACTAAGGCCGGCCTGTA
GTCACTGGCACAACGCGTTACCCGGTAAGCCAATCGGGTATACACGGTCGTCATACTGCAGACAGGGTTC
TTCTACTTTGCAAGATAGTCTTGAGTAGTAAAATAAATAGATAGAGAAAATCAGCCTCGACTGTGCCTTC
TAGTTGCCAGCCATCTGTTGTTTGCCCCTCCCCCGTGCCTTCCTTGACCCTGGAAGGTGCCACTCCCACT
GTCCTTTCCTAATAAAATGAGGAAATTGCATCACAACACTCAACCCTATCTCGGTCTATTCTTTTGATTT
ATAAGGGATTTTGCCGATTTCGGCCTATTGGTTAAAAAATGAGCTGATTTAACAAAAATTTAACGCGAAT
TAATTCTGTGGAATGTGTGTCAGTTAGGGTGTGGAAAGTCCCCAGGCTCCCCAGCAGGCAGAAGTATGCA
AAGCATGCATCTCAATTAGTCAGCAACCAGGTGTGGAAAGTCCCCAGGCTCCCCAGCAGGCAGAAGTATG
CAAAGCATGCATCTCAATTAGTCAGCAACCATAGTCCCGCCCCTAACTCCGCCCATCCCGCCCCTAACTC
CGCCCAGTTCCGCCCATTCTCCGCCCCATGGCTGACTAATTTTTTTTATTTATGCAGAGGCCGAGGCCGC
CTCTGCCTCTGAGCTATTCCAGAAGTAGTGAGGAGGCTTTTTTGGAGGCCTAGGCTTTTGCAAAAAGCTC
CCGGGAGCTTGTATATCCATTTTCGGATCTGATCAGCACGTGTTGACAATTAATCATCGGCATAGTATAT
CGGCATAGTATAATACGACAAGGTGAGGAACTAAACCATGACCGAGTACAAGCCCACGGTGCGCCTCGCC
ACCCGCGACGACGTCCCCAGGGCCGTACGCACCCTCGCCGCCGCGTTCGCCGACTACCCCGCCACGCGCC
ACACCGTCGATCCGGACCGCCACATCGAGCGGGTCACCGAGCTGCAAGAACTCTTCCTCACGCGCGTCGG
GCTCGACATCGGCAAGGTGTGGGTCGCGGACGACGGCGCCGCGGTGGCGGTCTGGACCACGCCGGAGAGC
GTCGAAGCGGGGGCGGTGTTCGCCGAGATCGGCCCGCGCATGGCCGAGTTGAGCGGTTCCCGGCTGGCCG
CGCAGCAACAGATGGAAGGCCTCCTGGCGCCGCACCGGCCCAAGGAGCCCGCGTGGTTCCTGGCCACCGT
CGGCGTCTCGCCCGACCACCAGGGCAAGGGTCTGGGCAGCGCCGTCGTGCTCCCCGGAGTGGAGGCGGCC
GAGCGCGCCGGGGTGCCCGCCTTCCTGGAGACATCCGCGCCCCGCAACCTCCCCTTCTACGAGCGGCTCG
GCTTCACCGTCACCGCCGACGTCGAGGTGCCCGAAGGACCGCGCACCTGGTGCATGACCCGCAAGCCCGG
TGCCTGACACGTGCTACGAGATTTCGATTCCACCGCCGCCTTCTATGAAAGGTTGGGCTTCGGAATCGTT
TTCCGGGACGCCGGCTGGATGATCCTCCAGCGCGGGGATCTCATGCTGGAGTTCTTCGCCCACCCCAACT
TGTTTATTGCAGCTTATAATGGTTACAAATAAAGCAATAGCATCACAAATTTCACAAATAAAGCATTTTT
TTCACTGCATTCTAGTTGTGGTTTGTCCAAACTCATCAATGTATCTTATCATGTCTGTATACCGTCGACC
TCTAGCTAGAGCTTGGCGTAATCATGGTCATTACCAATGCTTAATCAGTGAGGCACCTATCTCAGCGATC
TGTCTATTTCGTTCATCCATAGTTGCCTGACTCCCCGTCGTGTAGATAACTACGATACGGGAGGGCTTAC
CATCTGGCCCCAGCGCTGCGATGATACCGCGAGAACCACGCTCACCGGCTCCGGATTTATCAGCAATAAA
CCAGCCAGCCGGAAGGGCCGAGCGCAGAAGTGGTCCTGCAACTTTATCCGCCTCCATCCAGTCTATTAAT
TGTTGCCGGGAAGCTAGAGTAAGTAGTTCGCCAGTTAATAGTTTGCGCAACGTTGTTGCCATCGCTACAG
GCATCGTGGTGTCACGCTCGTCGTTTGGTATGGCTTCATTCAGCTCCGGTTCCCAACGATCAAGGCGAGT
TACATGATCCCCCATGTTGTGCAAAAAAGCGGTTAGCTCCTTCGGTCCTCCGATCGTTGTCAGAAGTAAG
TTGGCCGCAGTGTTATCACTCATGGTTATGGCAGCACTGCATAATTCTCTTACTGTCATGCCATCCGTAA
GATGCTTTTCTGTGACTGGTGAGTACTCAACCAAGTCATTCTGAGAATAGTGTATGCGGCGACCGAGTTG
CTCTTGCCCGGCGTCAATACGGGATAATACCGCGCCACATAGCAGAACTTTAAAAGTGCTCATCATTGGA
AAACGTTCTTCGGGGCGAAAACTCTCAAGGATCTTACCGCTGTTGAGATCCAGTTCGATGTAACCCACTC
GTGCACCCAACTGATCTTCAGCATCTTTTACTTTCACCAGCGTTTCTGGGTGAGCAAAAACAGGAAGGCA
AAATGCCGCAAAAAAGGGAATAAGGGCGACACGGAAATGTTGAATACTCATATTCTTCCTT
Features (pLannotate 1.2.2; 21 found; start..end, strand, type, name):
    119..143     -  CDS            KanR (fragment): aminoglycoside phosphotransferase; aph(3')-Ia; confers resistance to kanamycin
    254..842     +  rep_origin     ori: high-copy-number ColE1/pMB1/pBR322/pUC origin of replication
   1067..1084    +  terminator     rrnB T2 terminator (fragment): transcription terminator T2 from the E. coli rrnB gene
   1109..1128    -  CDS            lacZα (fragment): LacZα fragment of β-galactosidase; lacZ fragment
   1584..1600    +  protein_bind   lac operator: The lac repressor binds to the lac operator to inhibit transcription in E. coli. This inhibition can be relieved by adding lactose or isopropyl-β-D-thiogalactopyranoside (IPTG). lac repressor encoded by lacI
   1843..2146    +  enhancer       CMV enhancer: human cytomegalovirus immediate early enhancer
   2147..2350    +  promoter       CMV promoter: human cytomegalovirus (CMV) immediate early promoter
   2486..2529    +  intron         CMV intron (fragment): modified intron A from human cytomegalovirus
   2581..2599    +  promoter       SP6 promoter: promoter for bacteriophage SP6 RNA polymerase
   2603..2640    +  CDS            IgH signal sequence (fragment): signal sequence from the mouse immunoglobulin heavy chain variable region
   2740..4263    +  CDS            Lrit1 (fragment): LRIT1_RAT - Also known as Lrrc21, Pal. Experimental evidence at protein level: Swiss-Prot protein existence level 1. Possible role in phototransduction. From Rattus norvegicus (Rat).
   4279..4956    +  CDS            IGHG1 (fragment): IGHG1_HUMAN - Experimental evidence at protein level: Swiss-Prot protein existence level 1. Constant region of immunoglobulin heavy chains. Immunoglobulins, also known as antibodies, are membrane-bound or secreted glycoproteins produced by B lymphocytes. In the recognition phase of humoral immunity, the membrane-bound immunoglobulins serve as receptors which, upon binding of a specific antigen, trigger the clonal expansion and differentiation of B lymphocytes into immunoglobulins- secreting plasma cells. Secreted immunoglobulins mediate the effector phase of humoral immunity, which results in
   5171..5282    +  polyA_signal   bGH poly(A) signal: bovine growth hormone polyadenylation signal
   5283..5391    +  rep_origin     f1 ori (fragment): f1 bacteriophage origin of replication; arrow indicates direction of (+) strand synthesis
   5405..5734    +  promoter       SV40 promoter: SV40 enhancer and early promoter
   5782..5829    +  promoter       EM7 promoter: synthetic bacterial promoter&nbsp
   5848..6447    +  CDS            PuroR (fragment): puromycin N-acetyltransferase; pac from Streptomyces; confers resistance to puromycin
   6457..6582    +  CDS            ble (fragment): BLE_KLEPN - Experimental evidence at protein level: Swiss-Prot protein existence level 1. Binding protein with a strong affinity to the bleomycin family of antibiotics. Binds to CL990; an antimitotic-antibiotic compound. From Klebsiella pneumoniae.
   6577..6698    +  polyA_signal   SV40 poly(A) signal: SV40 polyadenylation signal
   6751..7611    -  CDS            AmpR: β-lactamase; bla; confers resistance to ampicillin, carbenicillin, and related antibiotics
   7614..89      -  promoter       AmpR promoter (fragment) (across the origin): bla
