[The description below was written by a language model from this plasmid's Addgene catalogue record and pLannotate feature annotations shown in this document.]
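Description:
pD649-HAsp-LRIT1-Fc(DAPA)-AviTag-6xHis is a mammalian expression plasmid built on the pD649 backbone for producing the extracellular domain of human LRIT1 as a secreted Fc fusion protein. It is maintained in E. coli as a high-copy plasmid through a ColE1/pUC-type origin and selected with ampicillin via a β-lactamase gene. The feature table also shows an SV40 early promoter/EM7 promoter unit driving a puromycin N-acetyltransferase coding sequence followed by an SV40 polyadenylation signal, which could support selection in mammalian cells, although the catalogue entry does not list a mammalian marker. Small fragments of KanR, lacZα, ble and the f1 origin appear to be backbone remnants rather than functional elements.

The expression cassette starts with the CMV immediate-early enhancer and promoter, followed by a partial CMV intron A and an SP6 promoter that can serve for in vitro transcription or as a sequencing primer site. Downstream lies a signal peptide: the "HAsp" of the plasmid name, which the annotation software matched partially to an immunoglobulin heavy chain signal sequence. It directs the protein into the secretory pathway. The LRIT1 ectodomain, placed between retained restriction sites, was annotated by homology to the rat orthologue, but the record gives the species as human. It is fused at its C terminus to a human IgG1 Fc carrying the D265A and P329A (DAPA) substitutions, generally used to reduce Fc effector binding, then an AviTag for site-specific biotinylation and a 6xHis tag for metal-affinity purification. These two tags are not annotated in the table. A bGH polyadenylation signal ends the transcript. The plasmid belongs to a collection made for mapping interactions among human IgSF cell-surface proteins. The depositor notes that some members of this collection may carry an IS4-like transposase insertion upstream of the CMV promoter.
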