Addgene plasmid #156893: pD649-HAsp-LRIT1-Fc(DAPA)-AviTag-6xHis
Purpose: Mammalian expression of cell-surface protein extracellular domain fused to Fc(DAPA)-Avi-6xHis. Protein is secreted from cells.
Depositing lab: Chris Garcia. Depositing organization: Stanford University. Publication: A Human IgSF Cell-Surface Interactome Reveals a Complex Network of Protein-Protein Interactions. Wojtowicz WM, Vielmetter J, Fernandes RA, Siepe DH, Eastman CL, Chisholm GB, Cox S, Klock H, Anderson PW, Rue SM, Miller JJ, Glaser SM, Bragstad ML, Vance J, Lam AW, Lesley SA, Zinn K, Garcia KC. Cell. 2020 Aug 20;182(4):1027-1043.e17. doi: 10.1016/j.cell.2020.07.025. PubMed 32822567.
Backbone
  Vector backbone: pD649
  Backbone size w/o insert (bp): 6106
  Vector type: Mammalian Expression
Growth in bacteria
  Bacterial resistance: Ampicillin, 100 μg/mL
  Growth temperature: 37°C
  Growth strain: DH5alpha
  Copy number: High Copy
Gene/Insert
  Gene/Insert name: LRIT1
  Species: H. sapiens (human)
  Insert size (bp): 1515
  Mutation: Fc region of human IgG contains D265A and P329A mutations (DAPA)
  Entrez Gene: LRIT1 (a.k.a. PAL, LRRC21, FIGLER9, DKFZp434K091)
  Promoter: CMV/SP6
  Tag / fusion protein: Fc(DAPA)-AviTag-6xHis (C terminal on backbone)
  Cloning method: Restriction Enzyme; 5′ cloning site GCGGCCGC (not destroyed); 3′ cloning site GGCGCGCC (not destroyed)
  Sequencing primers: 5′ ATTTAGGTGACACTATAG; 3′ CACGTACCAGTTGAACTTCACC
Resource information
  A portion of this plasmid was derived from a plasmid made by: synthesis by ThermoFisher
Terms and licenses: Academic/Nonprofit Terms; Industry Terms: Not Available to Industry
Depositor comments: Some plasmids in this collection may have an IS4-like element ISVsa5 family transposase upstream of the CMV promoter.
How to cite: pD649-HAsp-LRIT1-Fc(DAPA)-AviTag-6xHis was a gift from Chris Garcia (Addgene plasmid # 156893 ; http://n2t.net/addgene:156893 ; RRID:Addgene_156893)
