>Addgene plasmid #156893 | pD649-HAsp-LRIT1-Fc(DAPA)-AviTag-6xHis | depositor partial sequence | sequence record 302896 | insert (extracellular domain)
TTTTGTCCTAGCCAGTGTAGCTGTAGCCTGCACATCATGGGCGACGGCAGCAAGGCCAGAACCGTCGTGT
GCAACGACCCCGATATGACACTGCCTCCAGCCAGCATTCCTCCTGACACCAGCAGACTGCGGCTGGAAAG
AACCGCCATCAGAAGAGTGCCTGGCGAGGCCTTTAGACCCCTGGGTAGACTGGAACAGCTGTGGCTGCCT
TACAACGCCCTGAGCGAACTGAATGCCCTGATGCTGAGAGGCCTGCGGAGACTGAGAGAGCTGAGACTGC
CTGGCAACCGGCTGGCTGCTTTTCCTTGGGCTGCTCTGAGAGATGCCCCTAAGCTGAGGCTGCTGGACCT
GCAGGCCAATAGACTGTCTGCCGTGCCTGCCGAAGCCGCCAGATTCCTGGAAAACCTGACCTTCCTGGAC
CTGAGCAGCAACCAGCTGATGAGGCTGCCCCAAGAGCTGATCGTGTCTTGGGCCCATCTGGAAACCGGCA
TCTTCCCACCTGGCCACCATCCTAGAAGAGTTCTGGGACTGCAGGACAACCCCTGGGCCTGTGATTGCAG
ACTGTACGACCTGGTGCATCTGCTGGATGGCTGGGCCCCTAATCTGGCCTTCATCGAAACCGAGCTGAGA
TGCGCCTCTCCTAGATCTCTGGCAGGCGTGGCATTCAGCCAGCTGGAACTGAGAAAGTGTCAGGGCCCAG
AACTGCATCCTGGCGTGGCCTCTATCAGATCTCTGCTCGGAGGAACAGCCCTGCTGAGATGTGGTGCTAC
AGGCGTGCCAGGACCTGAGATGTCTTGGCGGAGAGCCAATGGCAGACCCCTGAATGGCACCGTGCACCAA
GAGGTGTCCTCTGATGGCACAAGCTGGACCCTGCTTGGACTGCCAGCTGTGTCTCACCTGGACAGCGGCG
ATTACATCTGCCAGGCCAAGAATTTCCTGGGCGCCAGCGAGACAGTGATCAGCCTGATTGTGACCGAGCC
TCCTACCAGCACAGAGCACAGTGGATCTCCAGGTGCACTGTGGGCTAGAACAGGCGGAGGCGGAGAAGCC
GCCGCTTACAACAACAAGCTGGTGGCTAGACACGTGCCACAGATCCCTAAACCTGCCGTGCTGGCCACAG
GACCTAGCGTGCCAAGCACCAAAGAGGAACTGACCCTGGAACACTTTCAGATGGACGCCCTGGGCGAGCT
GTCAGATGGTAGAGCTGGACCTTCCGAGGCCAGAATGGTTCGAAGCGTGAAGGTCGTGGGCGACACCTAC
CACTCTGTGTCCCTCGTGTGGAAAGCCCCTCAGGCCAAAAACACCACCGCCTTCAGCGTGCTGTACGCCG
TGTTTGGACAGCACAGCATGCGGAGAGTGATCGTGCAGCCTGGCAAGACCAGAGTGACCATCACAGGACT
GCTGCCCAAGACCAAATACGTGGCCTGCGTGTGTGTGCAGGGCCTCGTGCCTAGAAAAGAACAGTGCGTG
ATCTTCTCCACCAACGAGGTGGTGGACGCCGAGAACACACAGCAA
